>Addgene plasmid #181943 | pPOTv6-blast-3Myc:HaloTag:3Myc | addgene full sequence | sequence record 355568 | Addgene NGS Result
GGGCGAATTGGGCCCGTATAATGCAGACCTGCTGCAAGCTAGGGGCACAGCAAGGTCTTCTGAAATTCAT
GTTTTTTTTTTTTTTACTCTGCATTGCAGTCTCCGCTCTTATTTAGTTTTGCTTTACGTAAGGTCTCGTT
GCTGCCATAAAATAAGCTCTAGTGGAATTCATGCCTTTGTCTCAAGAAGAATCCACCCTCATTGAAAGAG
CAACGGCTACAATCAACAGCATCCCCATCTCTGAAGACTACAGCGTCGCCAGCGCAGCTCTCTCTAGCGA
CGGCCGCATCTTCACTGGTGTCAATGTATATCATTTTACTGGGGGACCTTGTGCAGAACTCGTGGTGCTG
GGCACTGCTGCTGCTGCGGCAGCTGGCAACCTGACTTGTATCGTCGCGATCGGAAATGAGAACAGGGGCA
TCTTGAGCCCCTGCGGACGGTGCCGACAGGTGCTTCTCGACCTGCATCCTGGGATCAAAGCCATAGTGAA
GGACAGTGATGGACAGCCGACGGCAGTTGGGATTCGTGAATTGCTGCCCTCTGGTTATGTGTGGGAGGGC
TAACCATGGTGCCCATTTAGTTGGCCTTTCCCTTGTCTCGTGTCTTTTCCGTGGAAAGGTTCCCGGAGTA
ATCTGATGGCACAGCAGGGAGGTGCGCCTGCAGGTTGGTTAGGAAGGGGGGATGATGTAAAAGAAGAAAA
TGGGGGGATTCGAGCCCCACGCGTTGCTCAAGCTGTGTAGCGCAGGCGTTTCCTTACATATTTCTCTAAC
AGGCACGGAAGCCTAACAAATACACTTGGCTTATTTTTTTGCCCCCTCATGTCTTGTACAAATATTTGCG
ATAGCTTAGCTATCAGCCACATTAATCAAACAAGTATACCAACAAGCCCGAAAACAGAAACTCAACTGCA
ACGGGTACCTATGGGTTCTGGTAGTGGTTCCGGTTCCGGTTCTGAGCAGAAGCTGATAAGTGAAGAAGAC
TTGGGCTCCGAGCAAAAGCTGATTTCGGAAGAGGATCTGGGCTCTGAGCAGAAGCTGATTTCTGAAGAGG
ATCTTAAGCTTGCTGAGATTGGTACGGGGTTTCCTTTTGACCCGCACTACGTTGAGGTGTTGGGTGAACG
TATGCATTATGTTGATGTTGGTCCCCGTGATGGTACGCCCGTGCTGTTTTTGCATGGTAACCCCACGTCA
AGCTATGTGTGGAGGAACATTATTCCCCACGTGGCACCTACTCATCGCTGTATTGCTCCAGACCTTATTG
GTATGGGTAAGTCAGATAAACCGGATCTTGGTTACTTCTTTGACGATCACGTGCGTTTTATGGATGCATT
TATTGAAGCGCTTGGCCTTGAAGAAGTTGTGTTAGTGATTCACGATTGGGGTTCTGCCTTGGGATTTCAT
TGGGCTAAACGTAATCCCGAAAGAGTTAAAGGTATTGCATTCATGGAGTTCATTCGTCCTATTCCTACGT
GGGATGAGTGGCCAGAGTTTGCGCGCGAGACGTTTCAAGCGTTTCGTACAACGGACGTGGGTCGTAAGCT
GATTATTGATCAAAATGTTTTTATTGAGGGTACGCTGCCGATGGGTGTTGTGCGTCCCCTGACTGAAGTG
GAGATGGATCACTACCGTGAGCCATTTTTAAATCCAGTGGACCGTGAGCCATTGTGGCGCTTCCCTAACG
AGCTGCCCATTGCTGGTGAACCGGCTAACATTGTGGCGCTTGTGGAGGAGTATATGGATTGGCTTCATCA
ATCACCCGTGCCTAAGTTGCTTTTTTGGGGTACGCCAGGTGTGCTTATTCCACCTGCTGAAGCAGCACGC
TTGGCTAAATCACTTCCAAACTGCAAAGCAGTTGATATTGGTCCGGGTCTGAACCTGTTGCAAGAAGATA
ATCCCGATCTTATTGGTTCCGAGATTGCCCGTTGGCTTTCGACACTTGAAATTTCTGGTGGATCCGAGCA
GAAGCTGATAAGCGAGGAAGACCTGGGTAGTGAACAGAAGCTGATCTCAGAAGAGGACCTTGGCTCAGAA
CAAAAACTCATCTCAGAGGAAGATCTTGGATCAGGATCTGGATCAGGATCGGGTAGTTAAGAGCTCCGCT
GCGCTTAAATGTCTTTCATTATAATCAATGTATAACCTTTATGTAGTATTTCAATCTATGCCGCTGTGTA
CGTGCACTGCGGTGCCTATCCTTCGGCATTAGAGAGTCACTGTTTGTGTAGATCGTAGCTGCATGTCTGA
CATCTGGTTCATTAGTGCCGTTTTGAGTCTGCACTGTTGTGCAACTTGATATTCATCACTGCACACCAAC
CGTGTGTTTCCTCCTTTGGGTGCACCCTTTAATCCTTGTCTTCTCCTTTTTTGTCTCTTTCCCCCTCGAA
AAGGTGTCAAACTACTGCCGCATAAACTACGGTTATCCCAAATTTAAGAGAAAGCAATAAAGCATCAGCT
AGCATGCCTTTGTCTCAAGAAGAATCCACCCTCATTGAAAGAGCAACGGCTACAATCAACAGCATCCCCA
TCTCTGAAGACTACAGCGTCGCCAGCGCAGCTCTCTCTAGCGACGGCCGCATCTTCACTGGTGTCAATGT
ATATCATTTTACTGGGGGACCTTGTGCAGAACTCGTGGTGCTGGGCACTGCTGCTGCTGCGGCAGCTGGC
AACCTGACTTGTATCGTCGCGATCGGAAATGAGAACAGGGGCATCTTGAGCCCCTGCGGACGGTGCCGAC
AGGTGCTTCTCGATCTGCATCCTGGGATCAAAGCCATAGTGAAGGACAGTGATGGACAGCCGACGGCAGT
TGGGATTCGTGAATTGCTGCCCTCTGGTTATGTGTGGGAGGGCTAACTCGAGTGCCCATTTAGTTGGCTT
TTCCCTTGTCTCGTGTCTTTTCCGTGGAAAGGTTCCCGGAGTAATCTGATGGCACAGCAGGGAGGTGCGC
CTGCAGGTTGGTTAGGAAGGGGGGATGATGTAAAAGAAGAAAATGGGGGGATTCGAGCCCCGCACAGGTC
TCTCAAATTGGATGCATAGCTTGAGTATTCTATAGTGTCACCTAAATAGCTTGGCGTAATCATGGTCATA
GCTGTTTCCTGTGTGAAATTGTTATCCGCTCACAATTCCACACAACATACGAGCCGGAAGCATAAAGTGT
AAAGCCTGGGGTGCCTAATGAGTGAGCTAACTCACATTAATTGCGTTGCGCTCACTGCCCGCTTTCCAGT
CGGGAAACCTGTCGTGCCAGCTGCATTAATGAATCGGCCAACGCGCGGGGAGAGGCGGTTTGCGTATTGG
GCGCTCTTCCGCTTCCTCGCTCACTGACTCGCTGCGCTCGGTCGTTCGGCTGCGGCGAGCGGTATCAGCT
CACTCAAAGGCGGTAATACGGTTATCCACAGAATCAGGGGATAACGCAGGAAAGAACATGTGAGCAAAAG
GCCAGCAAAAGGCCAGGAACCGTAAAAAGGCCGCGTTGCTGGCGTTTTTCCATAGGCTCCGCCCCCCTGA
CGAGCATCACAAAAATCGACGCTCAAGTCAGAGGTGGCGAAACCCGACAGGACTATAAAGATACCAGGCG
TTTCCCCCTGGAAGCTCCCTCGTGCGCTCTCCTGTTCCGACCCTGCCGCTTACCGGATACCTGTCCGCCT
TTCTCCCTTCGGGAAGCGTGGCGCTTTCTCATAGCTCACGCTGTAGGTATCTCAGTTCGGTGTAGGTCGT
TCGCTCCAAGCTGGGCTGTGTGCACGAACCCCCCGTTCAGCCCGACCGCTGCGCCTTATCCGGTAACTAT
CGTCTTGAGTCCAACCCGGTAAGACACGACTTATCGCCACTGGCAGCAGCCACTGGTAACAGGATTAGCA
GAGCGAGGTATGTAGGCGGTGCTACAGAGTTCTTGAAGTGGTGGCCTAACTACGGCTACACTAGAAGAAC
AGTATTTGGTATCTGCGCTCTGCTGAAGCCAGTTACCTTCGGAAAAAGAGTTGGTAGCTCTTGATCCGGC
AAACAAACCACCGCTGGTAGCGGTGGTTTTTTTGTTTGCAAGCAGCAGATTACGCGCAGAAAAAAAGGAT
CTCAAGAAGATCCTTTGATCTTTTCTACGGGGTCTGACGCTCAGTGGAACGAAAACTCACGTTAAGGGAT
TTTGGTCATGAGATTATCAAAAAGGATCTTCACCTAGATCCTTTTAAATTAAAAATGAAGTTTTAAATCA
ATCTAAAGTATATATGAGTAAACTTGGTCTGACAGTTACCAATGCTTAATCAGTGAGGCACCTATCTCAG
CGATCTGTCTATTTCGTTCATCCATAGTTGCCTGACTCCCCGTCGTGTAGATAATTACGATACGGGAGGG
CTTACCATCTGGCCCCAGTGCTGCAATGATACCGCGAGACCCACGCTCACCGGCTCCAGATTTATCAGCA
ATAAACCAGCCAGCCGGAAGGGCCGAGCGCAGAAGTGGTCCTGCAACTTTATCCGCCTCCATCCAGTCTA
TTAATTGTTGCCGGGAAGCTAGAGTAAGTAGTTCGCCAGTTAATAGTTTGCGCAACGTTGTTGCCATTGC
TACAGGCATCGTGGTGTCACGCTCGTCGTTTGGTATGGCTTCATTCAGCTCCGGTTCCCAACGATCAAGG
CGAGTTACATGATCCCCCATGTTGTGCAAAAAAGCGGTTAGCTCCTTCGGTCCTCCGATCGTTGTCAGAA
GTAAGTTGGCCGCAGTGTTATCACTCATGGTTATGGCAGCACTGCATAATTCTCTTACTGTCATGCCATC
CGTAAGATGCTTTTCTGTGACTGGTGAGTACTCAACCAAGTCATTCTGAGAATAGTGTATGCGGCGACCG
AGTTGCTCTTGCCCGGCGTCAATACGGGATAATACCGCGCCACATAGCAGAACTTTAAAAGTGCTCATCA
TTGGAAAACGTTCTTCGGGGCGAAAACTCTCAAGGATCTTACCGCTGTTGAGATCCAGTTCGATGTAACC
CACTCGTGCACCCAACTGATCTTCAGCATCTTTTACTTTCACCAGCGTTTCTGGGTGAGCAAAAACAGGA
AGGCAAAATGCCGCAAAAAAGGGAATAAGGGCGACACGGAAATGTTGAATACTCATACTCTTCCTTTTTC
AATATTATTGAAGCATTTATCAGGGTTATTGTCTCATGAGCGGATACATATTTGAATGTATTTAGAAAAA
TAAACAAATAGGGGTTCCGCGCACATTTCCCCGAAAAGTGCCACCTGATGCGGTGTGAAATACCGCACAG
ATGCGTAAGGAGAAAATACCGCATCAGGAAATTGTAAGCGTTAATATTTTGTTAAAATTCGCGTTAAATT
TTTGTTAAATCAGCTCATTTTTTAACCAATAGGCCGAAATCGGCAAAATCCCTTATAAATCAAAAGAATA
GACCGAGATAGGGT
[37 nt withheld, positions 5405-5441]
AAAGAACGTGGACTCCAACGTCAAAGG
[49 nt withheld, positions 5469-5517]
T
[91 nt withheld, positions 5519-5609]
G
[98 nt withheld, positions 5611-5708]
ACTTAATGCGCCGCTACAGGGCGCGTCCATTCGCCATTCAGGCTGCGCAACTGTTGGGAAGGGCGATCGG
TGCGGGCCTCTTCGCTATTACGCCAGCTGGCGAAAGGGGGATGTGCTGCAAGGCGATTAAGTTGGGTAAC
GCCAGGGTTTTCCCAGTCACGACGTTGTAAAACGACGGCCAGTGAATTGTAATACGACTCACTATA
Features (pLannotate 1.2.2; 15 found; start..end, strand, type, name):
    171..560     +  CDS            bsd: BSD_ASPTE - Experimental evidence at protein level: Swiss-Prot protein existence level 1. Catalyzes the deamination of the cytosine moiety of the antibiotics blasticidin S, cytomycin and acetylblasticidin S. From Aspergillus terreus.
   1059..1937    +  CDS            dhaA: DHAA_PSEPV - Experimental evidence at protein level: Swiss-Prot protein existence level 1. Catalyzes hydrolytic cleavage of carbon-halogen bonds in halogenated aliphatic compounds, leading to the formation of the corresponding primary alcohols, halide ions and protons. Has a broad substrate specificity, as it is able to dehalogenate mono- and di- chlorinated and brominated alkanes (up to at least C10), and the two isomers of 1,3-dichloropropene to 3-chloroallyl alcohol; the highest activity was found with 1,2-dibromoethane, while no activity was observed with the analog 1,2-dichloroethane. Fro
   2454..2843    +  CDS            bsd: BSD_ASPTE - Experimental evidence at protein level: Swiss-Prot protein existence level 1. Catalyzes the deamination of the cytosine moiety of the antibiotics blasticidin S, cytomycin and acetylblasticidin S. From Aspergillus terreus.
   3039..3057    -  promoter       SP6 promoter: promoter for bacteriophage SP6 RNA polymerase
   3099..3115    -  protein_bind   lac operator: The lac repressor binds to the lac operator to inhibit transcription in E. coli. This inhibition can be relieved by adding lactose or isopropyl-β-D-thiogalactopyranoside (IPTG). lac repressor encoded by lacI
   3123..3153    -  promoter       lac promoter: promoter for the E. coli lac operon
   3168..3189    -  protein_bind   CAP binding site: CAP binding activates transcription in the presence of cAMP. E. coli catabolite activator protein
   3202..3294    -  CDS            lacI (fragment): lac repressor; lacI; The lac repressor binds to the lac operator to inhibit transcription in E. coli. This inhibition can be relieved by adding lactose or isopropyl-β-D-thiogalactopyranoside (IPTG).
   3477..4065    -  rep_origin     ori: high-copy-number ColE1/pMB1/pBR322/pUC origin of replication
   4236..5096    -  CDS            AmpR: β-lactamase; bla; confers resistance to ampicillin, carbenicillin, and related antibiotics
   5097..5201    -  promoter       AmpR promoter: bla
   5228..5278    +  misc_feature   bom (fragment): basis of mobility region from pBR322
   5279..5734    -  rep_origin     f1 ori (sequence partly withheld): f1 bacteriophage origin of replication; arrow indicates direction of (+) strand synthesis
   5738..5895    -  CDS            lacZα (fragment): LacZα fragment of β-galactosidase; lacZ fragment
   5898..2       +  promoter       T7 promoter (across the origin): promoter for bacteriophage T7 RNA polymerase
