[The description below was written by a language model from this plasmid's Addgene catalogue record and pLannotate feature annotations shown in this document.]
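Description:
pPOTv6-blast-3Myc:HaloTag:3Myc is a PCR-only tagging (pPOT) template plasmid for tagging genes at their endogenous loci in Trypanosoma brucei. It is not an expression vector. It serves as a template from which a tag-plus-marker cassette is amplified, conventionally with long primers carrying homology to the target gene so that the linear product integrates by homologous recombination. The bacterial part of the 5.9 kb plasmid is a standard cloning backbone. It has a high-copy ColE1/pUC-type origin, an ampicillin resistance gene with its own promoter, an f1 origin, remnants of the lac promoter/operator and lacZα region, and flanking T7 and SP6 promoters.

The payload is a synthetic HaloTag, which the annotation detects as a dhaA haloalkane dehalogenase-derived coding sequence. It was cloned between retained HindIII and BamHI sites. According to the construct name it is flanked on each side by triple Myc epitopes, although the feature table does not annotate these separately. HaloTag covalently binds chloroalkane ligands, which allows fluorescent or affinity labelling of the fusion protein, and the Myc repeats allow antibody detection. Two copies of the blasticidin S deaminase gene sit on either side of the tag. This arrangement fits the pPOT design, in which one template can supply a marker-then-tag amplicon for N-terminal tagging or a tag-then-marker amplicon for C-terminal tagging, with blasticidin selection of transfected parasites. The promoter is recorded as "read through", meaning no dedicated promoter is included and expression depends on transcription of the targeted locus. The intergenic RNA-processing sequences presumably present between the coding regions are not annotated. The plasmid belongs to a toolkit for protein localization and functional analysis in trypanosomatids.
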