Addgene plasmid #181943: pPOTv6-blast-3Myc:HaloTag:3Myc
Purpose: Trypanosoma brucei PCR only tagging (pPOT) vector for endogenous gene tagging
Depositing lab: Samuel Dean. Depositing organization: University of Warwick. Publication: A comprehensive toolkit for protein localization and functional analysis in trypanosomatids. Paterou A, Saez Conde J, Tyc J, Sunter JD, Vaughan S, Gull K, Dean S. Open Biol. 2025 Apr;15(4):240361. doi: 10.1098/rsob.240361. Epub 2025 Apr 2. PubMed 40169015.
Backbone
  Vector backbone: pPOT
  Vector type: Unspecified
Growth in bacteria
  Bacterial resistance: Ampicillin, 100 μg/mL
  Growth temperature: 37°C
  Growth strain: NEB Stable
  Copy number: High Copy
Gene/Insert
  Gene/Insert name: HaloTag
  Species: Synthetic
  Promoter: read through
  Cloning method: Restriction Enzyme; 5′ cloning site HindIII (not destroyed); 3′ cloning site BamHI (not destroyed)
  Sequencing primers: 5′ cTATGGGTTCTGGTAGTG; 3′ cTTAACTACCCGATCCTG
Terms and licenses: Academic/Nonprofit Terms; Industry Terms: Not Available to Industry
Depositor comments: Please visit https://doi.org/10.1101/2023.04.21.537815 for bioRxiv preprint.
How to cite: pPOTv6-blast-3Myc:HaloTag:3Myc was a gift from Samuel Dean (Addgene plasmid # 181943 ; http://n2t.net/addgene:181943 ; RRID:Addgene_181943)
